>Addgene plasmid #210526 | pOPINVHH_his_myc | addgene full sequence | sequence record 420446 | Addgene NGS Result
GCACTTTTCGGGGAAATGTGCGCGGAACCCCTATTTGTTTATTTTTCTAAATACATTCAAATATGTATCC
GCTCATGAGACAATAACCCTGATAAATGCTTCAATAATATTGAAAAAGGAAGAGTATGAGTATTCAACAT
TTCCGTGTCGCCCTTATTCCCTTTTTTGCGGCATTTTGCCTTCCTGTTTTTGCTCACCCAGAAACGCTGG
TGAAAGTAAAAGATGCTGAAGATCAGTTGGGTGCACGAGTGGGTTACATCGAACTGGATCTCAACAGCGG
TAAGATCCTTGAGAGTTTTCGCCCCGAAGAACGTTTTCCAATGATGAGCACTTTTAAAGTTCTGCTATGT
GGCGCGGTATTATCCCGTATTGACGCCGGGCAAGAGCAACTCGGTCGCCGCATACACTATTCTCAGAATG
ACTTGGTTGAGTACTCACCAGTCACAGAAAAGCATCTTACGGATGGCATGACAGTAAGAGAATTATGCAG
TGCTGCCATAACCATGAGTGATAACACTGCGGCCAACTTACTTCTGACAACGATCGGAGGACCGAAGGAG
CTAACCGCTTTTTTGCACAACATGGGGGATCATGTAACTCGCCTTGATCGTTGGGAACCGGAGCTGAATG
AAGCCATACCAAACGACGAGCGTGACACCACGATGCCTGTAGCAATGGCAACAACGTTGCGCAAACTATT
AACTGGCGAACTACTTACTCTAGCTTCCCGGCAACAATTAATAGACTGGATGGAGGCGGATAAAGTTGCA
GGACCACTTCTGCGCTCGGCGCTTCCGGCTGGCTGGTTTATTGCTGATAAATCTGGAGCCGGTGAGCGTG
GGTCTCGCGGTATCATTGCAGCACTGGGGCCAGATGGTAAGCCCTCCCGTATCGTAGTTATCTACACGAC
GGGGAGTCAGGCAACTATGGATGAACGAAATAGACAGATCGCTGAGATAGGTGCCTCACTGATTAAGCAT
TGGTAACTGTCAGACCAAGTTTACTCATATATACTTTAGATTGATTTAAAACTTCATTTTTAATTTAAAA
GGATCTAGGTGAAGATCCTTTTTGATAATCTCATGACCAAAATCCCTTAACGTGAGTTTTCGTTCCACTG
AGCGTCAGACCCCGTAGAAAAGATCAAAGGATCTTCTTGAGATCCTTTTTTTCTGCGCGTAATCTGCTGC
TTGCAAACAAAAAAACCACCGCTACCAGCGGTGGTTTGTTTGCCGGATCAAGAGCTACCAACTCTTTTTC
CGAAGGTAACTGGCTTCAGCAGAGCGCAGATACCAAATACTGTTCTTCTAGTGTAGCCGTAGTTAGGCCA
CCACTTCAAGAACTCTGTAGCACCGCCTACATACCTCGCTCTGCTAATCCTGTTACCAGTGGCTGCTGCC
AGTGGCGATAAGTCGTGTCTTACCGGGTTGGACTCAAGACGATAGTTACCGGATAAGGCGCAGCGGTCGG
GCTGAACGGGGGGTTCGTGCACACAGCCCAGCTTGGAGCGAACGACCTACACCGAACTGAGATACCTACA
GCGTGAGCTATGAGAAAGCGCCACGCTTCCCGAAGGGAGAAAGGCGGACAGGTATCCGGTAAGCGGCAGG
GTCGGAACAGGAGAGCGCACGAGGGAGCTTCCAGGGGGAAACGCCTGGTATCTTTATAGTCCTGTCGGGT
TTCGCCACCTCTGACTTGAGCGTCGATTTTTGTGATGCTCGTCAGGGGGGCGGAGCCTATGGAAAAACGC
CAGCAACGCGGCCTTTTTACGGTTCCTGGCCTTTTGCTGGCCTTTTGCTCACATGCGCCCAATACGCAAA
CCGCCTCTCCCCGCGCGTTGGCCGATTCATTAATGCAGCTGGCACGACAGGTTTCCCGACTGGAAAGCGG
GCAGTGAGCGCAACGCAATTAATGTGAGTTAGCTCACTCATTAGGCACCCCAGGCTTTACACTTTATGCT
TCCGGCTCGTATGTTGTGTGGAATTGTGAGCGGATAACAATTTGAATTCAAGGAGACAGTCATAATGAAA
TACCTATTGCCTACGGCGGCCGCTGGATTGTTATTACTCGCGGCCCAGCCGGCCCATGGATGACCATGAT
TACGGATTCACTGGCCGTCGTTTTACAACGTCGTGACTGGGAAAACCCTGGCGTTACCCAACTTAATCGC
CTTGCAGCACATCCCCCTTTCGCCAGCTGGCGTAATAGCGAAGAGGCCCGCACCGATCGCCCTTCCCAAC
AGTTGCGCAGCCTGAATGGCGAATGGCGCCATCCTCAGGCCACCATCACCACCATCATGGCGCAGAACAA
AAACTCATCTCAGAAGAGGATCTGTCTTAGGCC
[611 nt withheld, positions 2344-2954]
CCAATCGTCTGACCTGCCTCAACCTCCTGTC
[50 nt withheld, positions 2986-3035]
CGGCTCTGAGGGTGGCGGTTCTGAGGGTGGCGGCTCTGAGGGTGGCGGTTCCGGTGGCGGCTCCGGTTCC
GGTGATTTTGATTATGAAAAA
[113 nt withheld, positions 3127-3239]
T
[41 nt withheld, positions 3241-3281]
T
[62 nt withheld, positions 3283-3344]
A
[92 nt withheld, positions 3346-3437]
A
[123 nt withheld, positions 3439-3561]
GCTAGCTAACAGTCCTATGAATCAACTACTTAGATGGTATTAGTGACCTGTAACAGAGCATTAGCGCAAG
GTGATTTTTGTCTTCTTGCGCTAATTTTTTGTCATCAAACCTGTCGCACTCCTTAATATTTTGTTAAAAT
TCGCGTTAAATTTTTGTTAAATCAGCTCATTTTTTAACCAATAGGCCGAAATCGGCAAAATCCCTTATAA
ATCAAAAGAATAGACCGAGATAGGGT
[37 nt withheld, positions 3798-3834]
AAAGAACGTGGACTCCAACGTCAAAGG
[49 nt withheld, positions 3862-3910]
T
[91 nt withheld, positions 3912-4002]
G
[124 nt withheld, positions 4004-4127]
CAGGTG
Features (pLannotate 1.2.2; 12 found; start..end, strand, type, name):
     21..125     +  promoter       AmpR promoter: bla
    126..986     +  CDS            AmpR: β-lactamase; bla; confers resistance to ampicillin, carbenicillin, and related antibiotics
   1157..1745    +  rep_origin     ori: high-copy-number ColE1/pMB1/pBR322/pUC origin of replication
   1805..1897    +  CDS            lacI (fragment): lac repressor; lacI; The lac repressor binds to the lac operator to inhibit transcription in E. coli. This inhibition can be relieved by adding lactose or isopropyl-β-D-thiogalactopyranoside (IPTG).
   1910..1931    +  protein_bind   CAP binding site: CAP binding activates transcription in the presence of cAMP. E. coli catabolite activator protein
   1946..1976    +  promoter       lac promoter: promoter for the E. coli lac operon
   1984..2000    +  protein_bind   lac operator: The lac repressor binds to the lac operator to inhibit transcription in E. coli. This inhibition can be relieved by adding lactose or isopropyl-β-D-thiogalactopyranoside (IPTG). lac repressor encoded by lacI
   2025..2084    +  CDS            pel2 (fragment): PLY2_PECAS - Also known as pelB. Experimental evidence at protein level: Swiss-Prot protein existence level 1. Involved in maceration and soft-rotting of plant tissue. From Pectobacterium atrosepticum (strain SCRI 1043 / ATCC BAA-672) (Erwinia carotovora subsp. atroseptica).
   2090..2263    +  CDS            lacZα: LacZα fragment of β-galactosidase; lacZ fragment
   2344..3561    +  CDS            M13 gene III (sequence partly withheld): pIII; III; minor coat protein
   3576..3613    +  protein_bind   attP6 (fragment): mutant version of attP; recombination site for the Gateway® BP reaction BP™ Clonase
   3699..4127    -  rep_origin     f1 ori (sequence partly withheld): f1 bacteriophage origin of replication; arrow indicates direction of (+) strand synthesis
