[The description below was written by a language model from this plasmid's Addgene catalogue record and pLannotate feature annotations shown in this document.]
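Description:
pOPINVHH_his_myc is an empty bacterial expression backbone derived from the phagemid pADL-23c, designed to receive single-domain antibody (VHH, nanobody) coding sequences and produce them with C-terminal His6 and myc tags. It is maintained in E. coli through a high-copy ColE1/pUC-type origin and selected with ampicillin via the β-lactamase gene and its own promoter. An f1 origin is also present, a phagemid feature that allows single-stranded DNA to be made and packaged when helper phage is supplied.

The expression cassette is driven by the lac promoter, with its CAP binding site and lac operator, so transcription is repressed by the lac repressor and induced with IPTG. Only a short lacI fragment is annotated, so functional repressor would have to come from the host. Downstream lies a pelB-type signal peptide, which directs the fused protein to the periplasm, where the disulfide bond typical of VHH domains can form. This is followed by a lacZα cassette, the modification recorded for this backbone. It occupies the cloning position and is presumably displaced when a VHH is inserted by ligation-independent cloning, which would permit blue/white discrimination of recombinants. The annotated sequence also retains M13 gene III, encoding the pIII minor coat protein, downstream of the cloning site, as in the parental display phagemid. The His6 and myc tags were not picked up by the automated annotation, so their exact position relative to gene III, and whether a stop or suppressible codon separates them from it, cannot be determined from the record. A short fragment annotated as an attP variant is probably an incidental match.

The sequenced record is 4,133 nt, consistent with the 3,960 bp backbone plus the added cassette. The vector is part of a workflow for generating functionalised nanobodies from llama, with the tags available for purification and detection.
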