Addgene plasmid #210526: pOPINVHH_his_myc
Purpose: (Empty Backbone) For expression of VHH with C-terminal his and myc tags
Depositing lab: Ray Owens. Depositing organization: Rosalind Franklin Institute. Publication: From Llama to Nanobody: A Streamlined Workflow for the Generation of Functionalised VHHs. Eyssen LE, Ramadurai S, Abdelkarim S, Buckle I, Cornish K, Lin H, Jones AK, Stephens GJ, Owens RJ. Bio Protoc. 2024 Mar 20;14(6):e4962. doi: 10.21769/BioProtoc.4962. eCollection 2024 Mar 20. PubMed 38841291.
Backbone
  Vector backbone: pADL-23c
  Backbone manufacturer: Antibody Design labs
  Backbone size (bp): 3960
  Modifications to backbone: Insertion of lacZalpha cassette
  Vector type: Bacterial Expression
  Promoter: lac
  Tag / fusion protein: His6-myc (C terminal on backbone)
Growth in bacteria
  Bacterial resistance: Ampicillin, 100 μg/mL
  Growth temperature: 37°C
  Growth strain: DH5alpha
  Copy number: High Copy
Gene/Insert
  Cloning method: Ligation Independent Cloning
Terms and licenses: Academic/Nonprofit Terms; Industry Terms: Not Available to Industry
How to cite: pOPINVHH_his_myc was a gift from Ray Owens (Addgene plasmid # 210526 ; http://n2t.net/addgene:210526 ; RRID:Addgene_210526)
